Addgene plasmid #11439: pBabe bleo human PPAR gamma 2
Depositing lab: Ronald Kahn. Depositing organization: Joslin Diabetes Center.
Backbone
  Vector backbone: pBabe-zeo (aka: pBabe-bleo)
  Backbone manufacturer: pBabe-zeo is available at Addgene
  Backbone size w/o insert (bp): 5169
  Vector type: Mammalian Expression, Retroviral
  Selectable markers: Zeocin
Growth in bacteria
  Bacterial resistance: Ampicillin, 100 μg/mL
  Growth temperature: 37°C
  Growth strain: XL1 Blue
  Copy number: High Copy
Gene/Insert
  Gene/Insert name: PPAR gamma 2 (alt name: PPARg)
  Species: H. sapiens (human)
  Insert size (bp): 1525
  Entrez Gene: PPARG (a.k.a. CIMT1, GLM1, NR1C3, PPARG1, PPARG2, PPARG5, PPARgamma)
  Cloning method: Restriction Enzyme; 5′ cloning site SalI (destroyed during cloning); 3′ cloning site SalI (destroyed during cloning)
  Sequencing primers: 5′ pBABE 5; 3′ pBABE-3
Terms and licenses: Academic/Nonprofit Terms; Industry Terms: Not Available to Industry
Depositor comments: Human PPARg2 (-10 to 1515 TAG) - insert was cut with XhoI and cloned into vector cut with SalI.
How to cite: pBabe bleo human PPAR gamma 2 was a gift from Ronald Kahn (Addgene plasmid # 11439 ; http://n2t.net/addgene:11439 ; RRID:Addgene_11439)
