[The description below was written by a language model from this plasmid's Addgene catalogue record and pLannotate feature annotations shown in this document.]
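Description:
pBabe bleo human PPAR gamma 2 is a Moloney murine leukemia virus-based retroviral vector for stable expression of human PPARγ2 in mammalian cells. It is built on the pBabe-zeo (also called pBabe-bleo) backbone. In bacteria it is maintained as a high-copy plasmid through a ColE1/pUC-type origin and selected with ampicillin via the β-lactamase gene and its native promoter. A short lacI fragment is also annotated in the backbone and appears to be a non-functional remnant.

The proviral portion is flanked by MMLV long terminal repeats. Downstream of the 5′ LTR lie a packaging signal (Ψ) and a truncated gag segment lacking its start codon, which together promote efficient encapsidation of the genomic RNA when the plasmid is introduced into a packaging cell line that supplies gag, pol and env in trans. The human PPARG coding sequence follows. According to the depositor it spans from 10 nucleotides upstream of the start codon through the TAG stop. It was excised with XhoI and ligated into the SalI site of the vector, which destroyed the sites at both junctions. No dedicated internal promoter is annotated ahead of the insert, so its transcription is expected to come from the 5′ LTR, as is usual for pBabe vectors. No epitope tag is recorded. After the insert, an SV40 enhancer/early promoter drives the Sh ble gene, allowing Zeocin (bleomycin/phleomycin) selection of transduced cells. The annotation software also labels a small fragment next to the 3′ LTR as ΔU3-like, but a full-length LTR is present there.

PPARγ2 is a nuclear receptor known as a central regulator of adipocyte differentiation. The record does not state a specific application, but the design suits generating cell populations that stably overexpress PPARγ2.
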