Features (pLannotate 1.2.2; 12 found; start..end, strand, type, name):
     16..485     +  LTR            LTR: long terminal repeat from Moloney murine leukemia virus
    609..883     +  misc_feature   MESV Ψ (fragment): packaging signal of murine embryonic stem cell virus
    950..1366    +  CDS            gag (truncated): truncated Moloney murine leukemia virus (MMLV) gag gene lacking the start codon
   1443..2957    +  CDS            PPARG (sequence partly withheld): PPARG_HUMAN - Also known as NR1C3. Experimental evidence at protein level: Swiss-Prot protein existence level 1. (Microbial infection) Upon treatment with M.tuberculosis or its lipoprotein LpqH, phosphorylation of MAPK p38 and IL-6 production are modulated, probably via this protein. From Homo sapiens (Human).
   2980..3309    +  promoter       SV40 promoter: SV40 enhancer and early promoter
   3369..3743    +  CDS            BleoR: antibiotic-binding protein; Sh ble from Streptoalloteichus hindustanus; confers resistance to bleomycin, phleomycin, and Zeocin™
   3839..3960    +  LTR            3' LTR (ΔU3) (fragment): self-inactivating 3' long terminal repeat (LTR) from Moloney murine leukemia virus
   3961..4430    +  LTR            LTR: long terminal repeat from Moloney murine leukemia virus
   4496..4548    -  CDS            lacI (fragment): lac repressor; lacI; The lac repressor binds to the lac operator to inhibit transcription in E. coli. This inhibition can be relieved by adding lactose or isopropyl-β-D-thiogalactopyranoside (IPTG).
   4731..5319    -  rep_origin     ori: high-copy-number ColE1/pMB1/pBR322/pUC origin of replication
   5479..6339    -  CDS            AmpR: β-lactamase; bla; confers resistance to ampicillin, carbenicillin, and related antibiotics
   6340..6444    -  promoter       AmpR promoter: bla
>Addgene plasmid #11439 | pBabe bleo human PPAR gamma 2 | addgene full sequence | sequence record 169238 | Addgene NGS results
AGTGCCACCTGCAGCCTGAATATGGGCCAAACAGGATATCTGTGGTAAGCAGTTCCTGCCCCGGCTCAGG
GCCAAGAACAGATGGAACAGCTGAATATGGGCCAAACAGGATATCTGTGGTAAGCAGTTCCTGCCCCGGC
TCAGGGCCAAGAACAGATGGTCCCCAGATGCGGTCCAGCCCTCAGCAGTTTCTAGAGAACCATCAGATGT
TTCCAGGGTGCCCCAAGGACCTGAAATGACCCTGTGCCTTATTTGAACTAACCAATCAGTTCGCTTCTCG
CTTCTGTTCGCGCGCTTCTGCTCCCCGAGCTCAATAAAAGAGCCCACAACCCCTCACTCGGGGCGCCAGT
CCTCCGATTGACTGAGTCGCCCGGGTACCCGTGTATCCAATAAACCCTCTTGCAGTTGCATCCGACTTGT
GGTCTCGCTGTTCCTTGGGAGGGTCTCCTCTGAGTGATTGACTACCCGTCAGCGGGGGTCTTTCATTTGG
GGGCTCGTCCGGGATCGGGAGACCCCTGCCCAGGGACCACCGACCCACCACCGGGAGGCAAGCTGGCCAG
CAACTTATCTGTGTCTGTCCGATTGTCTAGTGTCTATGACTGATTTTATGCGCCTGCGTCGGTACTAGTT
AGCTAACTAGCTCTGTATCTGGCGGACCCGTGGTGGAACTGACGAGTTCTGAACACCCGGCCGCAACCCT
GGGAGACGTCCCAGGGACTTTGGGGGCCGTTTTTGTGGCCCGACCTGAGGAAGGGAGTCGATGTGGAATC
CGACCCCGTCAGGATATGTGGTTCTGGTAGGAGACGAGAACCTAAAACAGTTCCCGCCTCCGTCTGAATT
TTTGCTTTCGGTTTGGAACCGAAGCCGCGCGTCTTGTCTGCTGCAGCGCTGCAGCATCGTTCTGTGTTGT
CTCTGTCTGACTGTGTTTCTGTATTTGTCTGAAAATTAGGGCCAGACTGTTACCACTCCCTTAAGTTTGA
CCTTAGGTCACTGGAAAGATGTCGAGCGGATCGCTCACAACCAGTCGGTAGATGTCAAGAAGAGACGTTG
GGTTACCTTCTGCTCTGCAGAATGGCCAACCTTTAACGTCGGATGGCCGCGAGACGGCACCTTTAACCGA
GACCTCATCACCCAGGTTAAGATCAAGGTCTTTTCACCTGGCCCGCATGGACACCCAGACCAGGTCCCCT
ACATCGTGACCTGGGAAGCCTTGGCTTTTGACCCCCCTCCCTGGGTCAAGCCCTTTGTACACCCTAAGCC
TCCGCCTCCTCTTCCTCCATCCGCCCCGTCTCTCCCCCTTGAACCTCCTCGTTCGACCCCGCCTCGATCC
TCCCTTTATCCAGCCCTCACTCCTTCTCTAGGCGCCGGCCGGATCCCAGTGTGGTGGTACGTAGGAATTC
GCCAGCACAGTGGTCGAGCGGAAACCCCTATTCCATGCTGTTATGGGTGAAACTCTGGGAGATTCTCCTA
TTGACCCAGAAAGCGATTCCTTCACTGATACACTGTCTGCAAACATATCACAAGAAATGACCATGGTTGA
CACAGAGATGCCATTCTGGCCCACCAACTTTGGGATCAGCTCCGTGGATCTCTCCGTAATGGAAGACCAC
TCCCACTCCTTTGATATCAAGCCCTTCACTACTGTTGACTTCTCCAGCATTTCTACTCCACATTACGAAG
ACATTCCATTCACAAGAACAGATCCAGTGGTTGCAGATTACAAGTATGACCTGAAACTTCAAGAGTACCA
AAGTGCAATCAAAGTGGAGCCTGCATCTCCACCTTATTATTCTGAGAAGACTCAGCTCTACAATAAGCCT
CATGAAGAGCCTTCCAACTCCCTCATGGCAATTGAATGTCGTGTCTGTGGAGATAAAGCTTCTGGATTTC
ACTATGGAGTTCATGCTTGTGAAGGATGCAAGGGTTTCTTCCGGAGAACAATCAGATTGAAGCTTATCTA
TGACAGATGTGATCTTAACTGTCGGATCCACAAAAAAAGTAGAAATAAATGTCAGTACTGTCGGTTTCAG
AAATGCCTTGCAGTGGGGATGTCTCATAATGCCATCAGGTTTGGGCGGATGCCACAGGCCGAGAAGGAGA
AGCTGTTGGCGGAGATCTCCAGTGATATCGAC
[822 nt withheld, positions 2133-2954]
TACTAGCCGCTCGACCCTGTGGAATGTGTGTCAGTTAGGGTGTGGAAAGTCCCCAGGCTCCCCAGCAGGC
AGAAGTATGCAAAGCATGCATCTCAATTAGTCAGCAACCAGGTGTGGAAAGTCCCCAGGCTCCCCAGCAG
GCAGAAGTATGCAAAGCATGCATCTCAATTAGTCAGCAACCATAGTCCCGCCCCTAACTCCGCCCATCCC
GCCCCTAACTCCGCCCAGTTCCGCCCATTCTCCGCCCCATGGCTGACTAATTTTTTTTATTTATGCAGAG
GCCGAGGCCGCCTCGGCCTCTGAGCTATTCCAGAAGTAGTGAGGAGGCTTTTTTGGAGGCCTAGGCTTTT
GCAAAAAGCTTGCCAGCTGGGGCGCCCTCTGGTAAGGTTGGGAAGCCCTGCAGATCTGATCACCATGGCC
AAGTTGACCAGTGCCGTTCCGGTGCTCACCGCGCGCGACGTCGCCGGAGCGGTCGAGTTCTGGACCGACC
GGCTCGGGTTCTCCCGGGACTTCGTGGAGGACGACTTCGCCGGTGTGGTCCGGGACGACGTGACCCTGTT
CATCAGCGCGGTCCAGGACCAGGTGGTGCCGGACAACACCCTGGCCTGGGTGTGGGTGCGCGGCCTGGAC
GAGCTGTACGCCGAGTGGTCGGAGGTCGTGTCCACGAACTTCCGGGACGCCTCCGGGCCGGCCATGACCG
AGATCGGCGAGCAGCCGTGGGGGCGGGAGTTCGCCCTGCGCGACCCGGCCGGCAACTGCGTGCACTTCGT
GGCCGAGGAGCAGGACTGACCGACGCCGACCAACACCGCCGGTCCGACGCGGCCCGACGGGTCCGAGGCA
TCGATAAAATAAAAGATTTTATTTAGTCTCCAGAAAAAGGGGGGAATGAAAGACCCCACCTGTAGGTTTG
GCAAGCTAGCTTAAGTAACGCCATTTTGCAAGGCATGGAAAAATACATAACTGAGAATAGAGAAGTTCAG
ATCAAGGTCAGGAACAGATGGAACAGCTGAATATGGGCCAAACAGGATATCTGTGGTAAGCAGTTCCTGC
CCCGGCTCAGGGCCAAGAACAGATGGAACAGCTGAATATGGGCCAAACAGGATATCTGTGGTAAGCAGTT
CCTGCCCCGGCTCAGGGCCAAGAACAGATGGTCCCCAGATGCGGTCCAGCCCTCAGCAGTTTCTAGAGAA
CCATCAGATGTTTCCAGGGTGCCCCAAGGACCTGAAATGACCCTGTGCCTTATTTGAACTAACCAATCAG
TTCGCTTCTCGCTTCTGTTCGCGCGCTTCTGCTCCCCGAGCTCAATAAAAGAGCCCACAACCCCTCACTC
GGGGCGCCAGTCCTCCGATTGACTGAGTCGCCCGGGTACCCGTGTATCCAATAAACCCTCTTGCAGTTGC
ATCCGACTTGTGGTCTCGCTGTTCCTTGGGAGGGTCTCCTCTGAGTGATTGACTACCCGTCAGCGGGGGT
CTTTCACATGCAGCATGTATCAAAATTAATTTGGTTTTTTTTCTTAAGTATTTACATTAAATGGCCATAG
TTGCATTAATGAATCGGCCAACGCGCGGGGAGAGGCGGTTTGCGTATTGGGCGCTCTTCCGCTTCCTCGC
TCACTGACTCGCTGCGCTCGGTCGTTCGGCTGCGGCGAGCGGTATCAGCTCACTCAAAGGCGGTAATACG
GTTATCCACAGAATCAGGGGATAACGCAGGAAAGAACATGTGAGCAAAAGGCCAGCAAAAGGCCAGGAAC
CGTAAAAAGGCCGCGTTGCTGGCGTTTTTCCATAGGCTCCGCCCCCCTGACGAGCATCACAAAAATCGAC
GCTCAAGTCAGAGGTGGCGAAACCCGACAGGACTATAAAGATACCAGGCGTTTCCCCCTGGAAGCTCCCT
CGTGCGCTCTCCTGTTCCGACCCTGCCGCTTACCGGATACCTGTCCGCCTTTCTCCCTTCGGGAAGCGTG
GCGCTTTCTCATAGCTCACGCTGTAGGTATCTCAGTTCGGTGTAGGTCGTTCGCTCCAAGCTGGGCTGTG
TGCACGAACCCCCCGTTCAGCCCGACCGCTGCGCCTTATCCGGTAACTATCGTCTTGAGTCCAACCCGGT
AAGACACGACTTATCGCCACTGGCAGCAGCCACTGGTAACAGGATTAGCAGAGCGAGGTATGTAGGCGGT
GCTACAGAGTTCTTGAAGTGGTGGCCTAACTACGGCTACACTAGAAGAACAGTATTTGGTATCTGCGCTC
TGCTGAAGCCAGTTACCTTCGGAAAAAGAGTTGGTAGCTCTTGATCCGGCAAACAAACCACCGCTGGTAG
CGGTGGTTTTTTTGTTTGCAAGCAGCAGATTACGCGCAGAAAAAAAGGATCTCAAGAAGATCCTTTGATC
TTTTCTACGGGGTCTGACGCTCAGTGGAACGAAAACTCACGTTAAGGGATTTTGGTCATGAGATTATCAA
AAAGGATCTTCACCTAGATCCTTTTGCGGCCGCAAATCAATCTAAAGTATATATGAGTAAACTTGGTCTG
ACAGTTACCAATGCTTAATCAGTGAGGCACCTATCTCAGCGATCTGTCTATTTCGTTCATCCATAGTTGC
CTGACTCCCCGTCGTGTAGATAACTACGATACGGGAGGGCTTACCATCTGGCCCCAGTGCTGCAATGATA
CCGCGAGACCCACGCTCACCGGCTCCAGATTTATCAGCAATAAACCAGCCAGCCGGAAGGGCCGAGCGCA
GAAGTGGTCCTGCAACTTTATCCGCCTCCATCCAGTCTATTAATTGTTGCCGGGAAGCTAGAGTAAGTAG
TTCGCCAGTTAATAGTTTGCGCAACGTTGTTGCCATTGCTACAGGCATCGTGGTGTCACGCTCGTCGTTT
GGTATGGCTTCATTCAGCTCCGGTTCCCAACGATCAAGGCGAGTTACATGATCCCCCATGTTGTGCAAAA
AAGCGGTTAGCTCCTTCGGTCCTCCGATCGTTGTCAGAAGTAAGTTGGCCGCAGTGTTATCACTCATGGT
TATGGCAGCACTGCATAATTCTCTTACTGTCATGCCATCCGTAAGATGCTTTTCTGTGACTGGTGAGTAC
TCAACCAAGTCATTCTGAGAATAGTGTATGCGGCGACCGAGTTGCTCTTGCCCGGCGTCAATACGGGATA
ATACCGCGCCACATAGCAGAACTTTAAAAGTGCTCATCATTGGAAAACGTTCTTCGGGGCGAAAACTCTC
AAGGATCTTACCGCTGTTGAGATCCAGTTCGATGTAACCCACTCGTGCACCCAACTGATCTTCAGCATCT
TTTACTTTCACCAGCGTTTCTGGGTGAGCAAAAACAGGAAGGCAAAATGCCGCAAAAAAGGGAATAAGGG
CGACACGGAAATGTTGAATACTCATACTCTTCCTTTTTCAATATTATTGAAGCATTTATCAGGGTTATTG
TCTCATGAGCGGATACATATTTGAATGTATTTAGAAAAATAAACAAATAGGGGTTCCGCGCACATTTCCC
CGAAA
