>Addgene plasmid #11439 | pBabe bleo human PPAR gamma 2 | addgene partial sequence | sequence record 71953 | pBABE-5
CGCGGATCAGTGTGGTGGTCGTAGGAATTCGCCAGCACAGTGGTCGAGCGGAAACCCCTATTCCATGCTG
TTATGGGTGAAACTCTGGGAGATTCTCCTATTGACCCAGAAAGCGATTCCTTCACTGATACACTGTCTGC
AAACATATCACAAGAAATGACCATGGTTGACACAGAGATGCCATTCTGGCCCACCAACTTTGGGATCAGC
TCCGTGGATCTCTCCGTAATGGAAGACCACTCCCACTCCTTTGATATCAAGCCCTTCACTACTGTTGACT
TCTCCAGCATTTCTACTCCACATTACGAAGACATTCCATTCACAAGAACAGATCCAGTGGTTGCAGATTA
CAAGTATGACCTGAAACTTCAAGAGTACCAAAGTGCAATCAAAGTGGAGCCTGCATCTCCACCTTATTAT
TCTGAGAAGACTCAGCTCTACAATAAGCCTCATGAAGAGCCTTCCAACTCCCTCATGGCAATTGAATGTC
GTGTCTGTGGAGATAAAGCTTCTGGATTTCACTATGGAGTTCATGCTTGTGAAGGATGCAAGGGTTTCTT
CCGGAGAACAATCAGATTGAAGCTTATCTATGACAGATGTGATCTTAACTGTCGGATCCACAAAAAAAGT
AGAAATAAATGTCAGTACTGTCGGTTTCAGAAATGCCTTGCAGTGGGGATGTCTCATAATGCCATCAGGT
TTGGGCGGATGCCACAGGCCGAGAAGGAGAAGCTGTTGGCGGAGATCTCCAGTGATATCGAC
[138 nt withheld, positions 763-900]
